>Addgene plasmid #104592 | pG-HIV-LRT | addgene full sequence | sequence record 200631 | Addgene NGS Result
GGTATCCGGTAAGCGGCAGGGTCGGAACAGGAGAGCGCACGAGGGAGCTTCCAGGGGGAAACGCCTGGTA
TCTTTATAGTCCTGTCGGGTTTCGCCACCTCTGACTTGAGCGTCGATTTTTGTGATGCTCGTCAGGGGGG
CGGAGCCTATGGAAAAACGCCAGCAACGCGGCCTTTTTACGGTTCCTGGCCTTTTGCTGGCCTTTTGCTC
ACATGTTCTTTCCTGCGTTATCCCCTGATTCTGTGGATAACCGTATTACCGCCTTTGAGTGAGCTGATAC
CGCTCGCCGCAGCCGAACGACCGAGCGCAGCGAGTCAGTGAGCGAGGAAGCGGAAGAGCGCCCAATACGC
AAACCGCCTCTCCCCGCGCGTTGGCCGATTCATTAATGCAGCTGGCACGACAGGTTTCCCGACTGGAAAG
CGGGCAGTGAGCGCAACGCAATTAATGTGAGTTAGCTCACTCATTAGGCACCCCAGGCTTTACACTTTAT
GCTTCCGGCTCGTATGTTGTGTGGAATTGTGAGCGGATAACAATTTCACACAGGAAACAGCTATGACCAT
GATTACGCCAAGCTATTTAGGTGACACTATAGAATACTCAAGCTATGCATCCAACGCGTTGGGAGCTCTC
CCATATGGTCGACCTGCAGGCGGCCGCGAATTCACTAGTGATTGAGTCCTGCGTCGAGAGAGCTCCTCTG
GTTTCCCTTTCGCTTTCAAGTCCCTGTTCGGGCGCCACTGCTAGAGATTTTCCACACTGACTAAAAGGGT
CTGAGGGATCTCTAGTTACCAGAGTCACACAACAGACGGGCACACAATCGAATTCCCGCGGCCGCCATGG
CGGCCGGGAGCATGCGACGTCGGGCCCAATTCGCCCTATAGTGAGTCGTATTACAATTCACTGGCCGTCG
TTTTACAACGTCGTGACTGGGAAAACCCTGGCGTTACCCAACTTAATCGCCTTGCAGCACATCCCCCTTT
CGCCAGCTGGCGTAATAGCGAAGAGGCCCGCACCGATCGCCCTTCCCAACAGTTGCGCAGCCTGAATGGC
GAATGG
[124 nt withheld, positions 1057-1180]
C
[91 nt withheld, positions 1182-1272]
A
[49 nt withheld, positions 1274-1322]
CCTTTGACGTTGGAGTCCACGTTCTTT
[37 nt withheld, positions 1350-1386]
ACCCTATCTCGGTCTATTCTTTTGATTTATAAGGGATTTTGCCGATTTCGGCCTATTGGTTAAAAAATGA
GCTGATTTAACAAAAATTTAACGCGAATTTTAACAAAATATTAACGCTTACAATTTCCTGATGCGGTATT
TTCTCCTTACGCATCTGTGCGGTATTTCACACCGCATCAGGTGGCACTTTTCGGGGAAATGTGCGCGGAA
CCCCTATTTGTTTATTTTTCTAAATACATTCAAATATGTATCCGCTCATGAGACAATAACCCTGATAAAT
GCTTCAATAATATTGAAAAAGGAAGAGTATGAGTATTCAACATTTCCGTGTCGCCCTTATTCCCTTTTTT
GCGGCATTTTGCCTTCCTGTTTTTGCTCACCCAGAAACGCTGGTGAAAGTAAAAGATGCTGAAGATCAGT
TGGGTGCACGAGTGGGTTACATCGAACTGGATCTCAACAGCGGTAAGATCCTTGAGAGTTTTCGCCCCGA
AGAACGTTTTCCAATGATGAGCACTTTTAAAGTTCTGCTATGTGGCGCGGTATTATCCCGTATTGACGCC
GGGCAAGAGCAACTCGGTCGCCGCATACACTATTCTCAGAATGACTTGGTTGAGTACTCACCAGTCACAG
AAAAGCATCTTACGGATGGCATGACAGTAAGAGAATTATGCAGTGCTGCCATAACCATGAGTGATAACAC
TGCGGCCAACTTACTTCTGACAACGATCGGAGGACCGAAGGAGCTAACCGCTTTTTTGCACAACATGGGG
GATCATGTAACTCGCCTTGATCGTTGGGAACCGGAGCTGAATGAAGCCATACCAAACGACGAGCGTGACA
CCACGATGCCTGTAGCAATGGCAACAACGTTGCGCAAACTATTAACTGGCGAACTACTTACTCTAGCTTC
CCGGCAACAATTAATAGACTGGATGGAGGCGGATAAAGTTGCAGGACCACTTCTGCGCTCGGCCCTTCCG
GCTGGCTGGTTTATTGCTGATAAATCTGGAGCCGGTGAGCGTGGGTCTCGCGGTATCATTGCAGCACTGG
GGCCAGATGGTAAGCCCTCCCGTATCGTAGTTATCTACACGACGGGGAGTCAGGCAACTATGGATGAACG
AAATAGACAGATCGCTGAGATAGGTGCCTCACTGATTAAGCATTGGTAACTGTCAGACCAAGTTTACTCA
TATATACTTTAGATTGATTTAAAACTTCATTTTTAATTTAAAAGGATCTAGGTGAAGATCCTTTTTGATA
ATCTCATGACCAAAATCCCTTAACGTGAGTTTTCGTTCCACTGAGCGTCAGACCCCGTAGAAAAGATCAA
AGGATCTTCTTGAGATCCTTTTTTTCTGCGCGTAATCTGCTGCTTGCAAACAAAAAAACCACCGCTACCA
GCGGTGGTTTGTTTGCCGGATCAAGAGCTACCAACTCTTTTTCCGAAGGTAACTGGCTTCAGCAGAGCGC
AGATACCAAATACTGTTCTTCTAGTGTAGCCGTAGTTAGGCCACCACTTCAAGAACTCTGTAGCACCGCC
TACATACCTCGCTCTGCTAATCCTGTTACCAGTGGCTGCTGCCAGTGGCGATAAGTCGTGTCTTACCGGG
TTGGACTCAAGACGATAGTTACCGGATAAGGCGCAGCGGTCGGGCTGAACGGGGGGTTCGTGCACACAGC
CCAGCTTGGAGCGAACGACCTACACCGAACTGAGATACCTACAGCGTGAGCTATGAGAAAGCGCCACGCT
TCCCGAAGGGAGAAAGGCGGACA
Features (pLannotate 1.2.2; 14 found; start..end, strand, type, name):
    338..430     +  CDS            lacI (fragment): lac repressor; lacI; The lac repressor binds to the lac operator to inhibit transcription in E. coli. This inhibition can be relieved by adding lactose or isopropyl-β-D-thiogalactopyranoside (IPTG).
    443..464     +  protein_bind   CAP binding site: CAP binding activates transcription in the presence of cAMP. E. coli catabolite activator protein
    479..509     +  promoter       lac promoter: promoter for the E. coli lac operon
    517..533     +  protein_bind   lac operator: The lac repressor binds to the lac operator to inhibit transcription in E. coli. This inhibition can be relieved by adding lactose or isopropyl-β-D-thiogalactopyranoside (IPTG). lac repressor encoded by lacI
    575..593     +  promoter       SP6 promoter: promoter for bacteriophage SP6 RNA polymerase
    605..691     +  CDS            VESPI_VESMG (fragment): Experimental evidence at protein level: Swiss-Prot protein existence level 1. Shows contractile activity on isolated ileum smooth muscle. From Vespa magnifica (Hornet).
    695..793     -  ncRNA          HIV PBS: Accession: RF00375 - HIV primer binding site (PBS)
    875..893     -  promoter       T7 promoter: promoter for bacteriophage T7 RNA polymerase
    896..1053    +  CDS            lacZα (fragment): LacZα fragment of β-galactosidase; lacZ fragment
   1057..1485    +  rep_origin     f1 ori (sequence partly withheld): f1 bacteriophage origin of replication; arrow indicates direction of (+) strand synthesis
   1513..1563    -  misc_feature   bom (fragment): basis of mobility region from pBR322
   1590..1694    +  promoter       AmpR promoter: bla
   1695..2555    +  CDS            AmpR: β-lactamase; bla; confers resistance to ampicillin, carbenicillin, and related antibiotics
   2726..155     +  rep_origin     ori (across the origin): high-copy-number ColE1/pMB1/pBR322/pUC origin of replication
