[The description below was written by a language model from this plasmid's Addgene catalogue record and pLannotate feature annotations shown in this document.]
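Description:
pG-HIV-LRT is a small bacterial cloning plasmid built on the Promega pGEM-T backbone that serves as a quantification standard for real-time PCR measurement of HIV-1 DNA. It is maintained in E. coli at high copy number through a ColE1/pUC-type origin and selected with ampicillin via the β-lactamase gene and its own promoter. The backbone also carries an f1 phage origin, which allows single-stranded DNA production, and the usual lac promoter/operator and lacZα remnants that flank the cloning site for blue/white screening. SP6 and T7 phage promoters sit on either side of the insert and provide convenient sequencing primer sites.

The insert is a short fragment of the HIV-1 genome, described by the depositor as covering roughly positions 557 to 699 of the HXB2 reference strain and lying in reverse orientation relative to the deposited sequence. The automated annotation is consistent with this, detecting the HIV primer binding site element on the minus strand between the SP6 and T7 promoters. This region is only completed late in reverse transcription, so amplification across it reports on late reverse transcripts, that is, nearly complete viral cDNA. No eukaryotic promoter or expression cassette is present, and the fragment is not meant to be expressed. A short annotated match to a hornet peptide in the cloning region is most likely a spurious database hit rather than a designed feature.

In use, dilutions of the plasmid of known copy number generate a standard curve for a TaqMan primer and probe set, allowing absolute quantification of HIV-1 late reverse transcription products in infected cell samples.
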