Addgene plasmid #104592: pG-HIV-LRT
Purpose: Standard for qPCR
Depositing lab: Kristine Yoder. Depositing organization: Thomas Jefferson University. Publication: Real-time quantitative PCR and fast QPCR have similar sensitivity and accuracy with HIV cDNA late reverse transcripts and 2-LTR circles. Yoder KE, Fishel R. J Virol Methods. 2008 Nov;153(2):253-6. doi: 10.1016/j.jviromet.2008.07.032. Epub 2008 Sep 17. PubMed 18762215.
Backbone
  Vector backbone: pGemT
  Backbone manufacturer: Promega
  Backbone size w/o insert (bp): 3001
  Vector type: cloning vector
Growth in bacteria
  Bacterial resistance: Ampicillin, 100 μg/mL
  Growth temperature: 37°C
  Growth strain: DH5alpha
  Copy number: High Copy
Gene/Insert
  Gene/Insert name: HIV-1 late reverse transcripts
  Species: HIV-1 virus
  Cloning method: TOPO Cloning
  Sequencing primers: 5′ T7-F TAATACGACTCACTATAGGG and SP6-F ATTTAGGTGACACTATAG
Terms and licenses: Academic/Nonprofit Terms; Industry Terms: Not Available to Industry
Depositor comments: This plasmid may be used as a qPCR standard for the measure of HIV-1 virus. It encodes a short fragment of the HIV-1 genome corresponding to 557-699 bp in the HXB2 reference strain sequence. This sequence corresponds to 674-816 bp in reverse in the Addgene sequence file. It may be amplified with primers MH531 (5' TGTGTGCCCGTCTGTTGTGT), MH532 (5' GAGTCCTGCGTCGAGAGAGC), and Taqman probe LRT-P (5' CAGTGGCGCCCGAACAGGGA)
How to cite: pG-HIV-LRT was a gift from Kristine Yoder (Addgene plasmid # 104592 ; http://n2t.net/addgene:104592 ; RRID:Addgene_104592)
